Addgene plasmid #67552: pCfB2400
Purpose: (Empty Backbone) EasyClone system-based yeast integrative vector carrying loxP-flanked dsdA marker, integration into S. cerevisiae XII-1 chromosomal location, USER site for cloning, amp resistance
Depositing lab: Irina Borodina. Depositing organization: Danmarks Tekniske Universitet. Publication: EasyClone 2.0: expanded toolkit of integrative vectors for stable gene expression in industrial Saccharomyces cerevisiae strains. Stovicek V, Borja GM, Forster J, Borodina I. J Ind Microbiol Biotechnol. 2015 Sep 16. 10.1007/s10295-015-1684-8 PubMed 26376869.
Backbone
  Vector backbone: EasyClone
  Backbone size (bp): 6670
  Vector type: Yeast Expression, Cre/Lox ; integrative
Growth in bacteria
  Bacterial resistance: Ampicillin, 100 μg/mL
  Growth temperature: 37°C
  Growth strain: DH5alpha
  Copy number: High Copy
Terms and licenses: Academic/Nonprofit Terms; Industry Terms: Not Available to Industry
How to cite: pCfB2400 was a gift from Irina Borodina (Addgene plasmid # 67552 ; http://n2t.net/addgene:67552 ; RRID:Addgene_67552)
