[The description below was written by a language model from this plasmid's Addgene catalogue record and pLannotate feature annotations shown in this document.]
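Description:
pCfB2400 is an empty-backbone yeast integrative vector of 6,670 bp from the EasyClone 2.0 toolkit. It is designed for stable, single-locus insertion of expression cassettes into the XII-1 chromosomal site of Saccharomyces cerevisiae, including industrial strains. In E. coli it is maintained through a high-copy ColE1/pUC-type origin and selected with ampicillin via the bla gene. No yeast replication origin is annotated, which fits a design that persists in yeast only after chromosomal integration.

The yeast selection cassette consists of the E. coli dsdA gene (D-serine deaminase) driven by the Ashbya gossypii TEF promoter and closed by the TEF terminator. This dominant marker lets cells tolerate or use D-serine, so it does not depend on auxotrophic backgrounds. The cassette is flanked by two loxP sites, so Cre recombinase can excise the marker after integration and allow it to be reused in later rounds of engineering.

The ADH1 and CYC1 terminators are annotated on opposite strands near the sequence junction, facing each other across a short gap. This presumably brackets the USER cloning site named in the catalogue entry, where genes and promoters would be inserted; the site itself is not annotated, and no promoter for the cargo is present in the empty vector. Fragments matching S. cerevisiae genomic sequence (YL334 and RPS25A hits) lie on either side of the bacterial backbone and probably belong to the homology arms that target XII-1, although the table does not label them as such. The remaining annotations are minor: a T7 promoter, short lacZα, KanR and rrnB fragments, and two minimal FRT sites. These appear to be backbone remnants, and the record gives no function for them.
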