Features (pLannotate 1.2.2; 21 found; start..end, strand, type, name):
     30..219     +  terminator     CYC1 terminator: S. cerevisiae CYC1; transcription terminator for CYC1
    267..300     -  protein_bind   loxP: Cre-mediated recombination occurs in the 8-bp core sequence (GCATACAT). Cre recombinase
    355..698     +  promoter       TEF promoter: Ashbya gossypii TEF promoter
    699..2024    +  CDS            dsdA: SDHD_ECOLI - Experimental evidence at protein level: Swiss-Prot protein existence level 1. From Escherichia coli (strain K12).
   2033..2230    +  terminator     TEF terminator: Ashbya gossypii TEF terminator
   2293..2326    -  protein_bind   loxP: Cre-mediated recombination occurs in the 8-bp core sequence (GCATACAT). Cre recombinase
   2368..2386    -  promoter       T7 promoter: promoter for bacteriophage T7 RNA polymerase
   2394..2445    +  CDS            lacZα (fragment): LacZα fragment of β-galactosidase; lacZ fragment
   2863..3066    -  CDS            YL334_YEAST (fragment): Protein uncertain: Swiss-Prot protein existence level 5. From Saccharomyces cerevisiae (strain ATCC 204508 / S288c) (Baker's yeast).
   3104..3137    -  protein_bind   FRT (minimal): supports FLP-mediated excision but not integration (Turan and Bode, 2011) FLP recombinase from the Saccharomyces cerevisiae 2μ plasmid
   3607..3626    +  CDS            lacZα (fragment): LacZα fragment of β-galactosidase; lacZ fragment
   3651..3668    -  terminator     rrnB T2 terminator (fragment): transcription terminator T2 from the E. coli rrnB gene
   3893..4481    -  rep_origin     ori: high-copy-number ColE1/pMB1/pBR322/pUC origin of replication
   4605..5465    -  CDS            AmpR: β-lactamase; bla; confers resistance to ampicillin, carbenicillin, and related antibiotics
   5468..5564    -  promoter       AmpR promoter (fragment): bla
   5594..5618    -  CDS            KanR (fragment): aminoglycoside phosphotransferase; aph(3')-Ia; confers resistance to kanamycin
   5647..5762    +  ncRNA          5S rRNA: Accession: RF00001 - 5S ribosomal RNA
   5766..5806    +  terminator     rrnB T1 terminator (fragment): transcription terminator T1 from the E. coli rrnB gene
   5850..5883    +  protein_bind   FRT (minimal): supports FLP-mediated excision but not integration (Turan and Bode, 2011) FLP recombinase from the Saccharomyces cerevisiae 2μ plasmid
   5922..6035    -  CDS            RPS25A (fragment): RS25A_YEAST - Also known as RPS31A. Experimental evidence at protein level: Swiss-Prot protein existence level 1. Component of the ribosome, a large ribonucleoprotein complex responsible for the synthesis of proteins in the cell. The small ribosomal subunit (SSU) binds messenger RNAs (mRNAs) and translates the encoded message by selecting cognate aminoacyl-transfer RNA (tRNA) molecules. The large subunit (LSU) contains the ribosomal catalytic site termed the peptidyl transferase center (PTC), which catalyzes the formation of peptide bonds, thereby polymerizing the amino acids delivered by tRNA
   6476..6641    -  terminator     ADH1 terminator: S. cerevisiae ADH1; transcription terminator for the S. cerevisiae alcohol dehydrogenase 1 (ADH1) gene
>Addgene plasmid #67552 | pCfB2400 | depositor full sequence | sequence record 116385 | pCfB2400 sequence 6670 bps
CAACGGAATGCGTGCGATCGCGTGCATTCATCCGCTCTAACCGAAAAGGAAGGAGTTAGACAACCTGAAG
TCTAGGTCCCTATTTATTTTTTTATAGTTATGTTAGTATTAAGAACGTTATTTATATTTCAAATTTTTCT
TTTTTTTCTGTACAGACGCGTGTACGCATGTAACATTATACTGAAAACCTTGCTTGAGAAGGTTTTGGGA
CGCTCGAAGATCGCGTCAGCTGAAGCTTCGTACGCTGCAGGTCGACAACCCTTAATATAACTTCGTATAA
TGTATGCTATACGAAGTTATTAGGTCTAGAGATCTGTTTAGCTTGCCTTGTCCCCGCCGGGTCACCCGGC
CAGCGACATGGAGGCCCAGAATACCCTCCTTGACAGTCTTGACGTGCGCAGCTCAGGGGCATGATGTGAC
TGTCGCCCGTACATTTAGCCCATACATCCCCATGTATAATCATTTGCATCCATACATTTTGATGGCCGCA
CGGCGCGAAGCAAAAATTACGGCTCCTCGCTGCAGACCTGCGAGCAGGGAAACGCTCCCCTCACAGACGC
GTTGAATTGTCCCCACGCCGCGCCCCTGTAGAGAAATATAAAAGGTTAGGATTTGCCACTGAGGTTCTTC
TTTCATATACTTCCTTTTAAAATCTTGCTAGGATACAGTTCTCACATCACATCCGAACATAAACAACCAT
GGAAAACGCTAAAATGAACTCGCTCATCGCCCAGTATCCGTTGGTAAAGGATCTGGTTGCTCTTAAAGAA
ACCACCTGGTTTAATCCTGGCACGACCTCATTGGCTGAAGGTTTACCTTATGTTGGCCTGACCGAACAGG
ATGTTCAGGACGCCCATGCGCGCTTATCCCGTTTTGCACCCTATCTGGCAAAAGCATTTCCTGAAACTGC
TGCCACTGGGGGGATTATTGAATCAGAACTGGTTGCCATTCCAGCTATGCAAAAACGGCTGGAAAAAGAA
TATCAGCAACCGATCAGCGGGCAACTGTTACTGAAAAAAGATAGCCATTTGCCCATTTCCGGCTCCATAA
AAGCACGCGGCGGGATTTATGAAGTCCTGGCACACGCAGAAAAACTGGCTCTGGAAGCGGGGTTGCTGAC
GCTTGATGATGACTACAGCAAACTGCTTTCTCCGGAGTTTAAACAGTTCTTTAGCCAATACAGCATTGCT
GTGGGCTCAACCGGAAATCTGGGGTTATCAATCGGCATTATGAGCGCCCGCATTGGCTTTAAGGTGACAG
TTCATATGTCTGCTGATGCCCGGGCATGGAAAAAAGCGAAACTGCGCAGCCATGGCGTTACGGTCGTGGA
ATATGAGCAAGATTATGGTGTTGCCGTCGAGGAAGGACGTAAAGCAGCGCAGTCTGACCCGAACTGTTTC
TTTATTGATGACGAAAATTCCCGCACGTTGTTCCTTGGGTATTCCGTCGCTGGCCAGCGTCTTAAAGCGC
AATTTGCCCAGCAAGGCCGTATCGTCGATGCTGATAACCCTCTGTTTGTCTATCTGCCGTGTGGTGTTGG
CGGTGGTCCTGGTGGCGTCGCTTTCGGGCTTAAACTGGCGTTTGGCGATCATGTTCACTGCTTTTTTGCC
GAACCAACGCACTCCCCTTGTATGTTGTTAGGCGTCCATACAGGATTACACGATCAGATTTCTGTTCAGG
ATATTGGTATCGACAACCTTACCGCAGCGGATGGCCTTGCAGTTGGTCGCGCATCAGGCTTTGTCGGGCG
GGCAATGGAGCGTCTGCTGGATGGCTTCTATACCCTTAGCGATCAAACCATGTATGACATGCTTGGCTGG
CTGGCGCAGGAAGAAGGTATTCGTCTTGAACCTTCGGCACTGGCGGGTATGGCCGGACCTCAGCGCGTGT
GTGCATCAGTAAGTTACCAACAGATGCACGGTTTCAGCGCAGAACAACTGCGTAATACCACTCATCTGGT
GTGGGCGACGGGAGGTGGAATGGTGCCGGAAGAAGAGATGAATCAATATCTGGCAAAAGGCCGTTAATCA
GTACTGACAATAAAAAGATTCTTGTTTTCAAGAACTTGTCATTTGTATAGTTTTTTTATATTGTAGTTGT
TCTATTTTAATCAAATGTTAGCGTGATTTATATTTTTTTTCGCCTCGACATCATCTGCCCAGATGCGAAG
TTAAGTGCGCAGAAAGTAATATCATGCGTCAATCGTATGTGAATGCTGGTCGCTATACTGCTGTCGATTC
GATACTAACGCCGCCATCCAGTGTCGAAAACGAGCTCTCGAGAACCCTTAATATAACTTCGTATAATGTA
TGCTATACGAAGTTATTAGGTGATATCAGATCCACTAGTGGCCTATACCCAATTCGCCCTATAGTGAGTC
GTATTACGCGCGCTCACTGGCCGTCGTTTTACAACGTCGTGACTGGGAAAACCCTGGCGTTACCCCTGCA
GGACTAGTGCTGAGGCATTAATCTTCCCGTGAATCAACTGCACATACCTTAATAACTAGTTCAGTTTAGT
GCTCTGTCTGAGTGACTGTAATAATAAATTTTACAAGCCACTTCTCATGACATATATTGGTAAGTAACTT
CATCAATACTAATTAGTCTTTGCCGGTTACCCATCTGGCCCCTGACTTGCGATGCTTAGGAAGTTCCATA
CTCGCGGCTCTTCCCAACAGTAGCACATCCGTGAAACTTCTGGCGCTATTCATTATGCAGTACCAGGACA
AGAAGTTAAAAAAAAAGCTCTGTTACAAGTTCAATGGTGGTGCAAGGATTGAAGTTATTATCCAGGAGGC
ACGGATGCAAAAGATAGAGGACAAATTAATTTCCTTAAAATTCAAAATGCTCATTATTGTCACGCTGTAT
GAGCATTTGGTGAAGATTTCACTGGGAAATGTTGCAATAATTTGATAATCGTTCGTATTGGATGAAACTG
TAACATCATCTGTTTATTAAGTATCCGTGTTATTAGTATATCATCACATACGGTGTAAGAAGATAACATA
AAGATTGAGAAACAGTCATCAAATATAATGGAAGCTGAAATGCGAGGATTGATTAAGACCTCAGCGCGGC
CGCAAATTTAAATAAAATGAAGTGAAGTTCCTATACTTTCTAGAGAATAGGAACTTCTATAGTGAGTCGA
ATAAGGGCGACACAAAATTTATTCTAAATGCATAATAAATACTGATAACATCTTATAGTTTGTATTATAT
TTTGTATTATCGTTGACATGTATAATTTTGATATCAAAAACTGATTTTCCCTTTATTATTTTCGAGATTT
ATTTTCTTAATTCTCTTTAACAAACTAGAAATATTGTATATACAAAAAATCATAAATAATAGATGAATAG
TTTAATTATAGGTGTTCATCAATCGAAAAAGCAACGTATCTTATTTAAAGTGCGTTGCTTTTTTCTCATT
TATAAGGTTAAATAATTCTCATATATCAAGCAAAGTGACAGGCGCCCTTAAATATTCTGACAAATGCTCT
TTCCCTAAACTCCCCCCATAAAAAAACCCGCCGAAGCGGGTTTTTACGTTATTTGCGGATTAACGATTAC
TCGTTATCAGAACCGCCCAGGGGGCCCGAGCTTAAGACTGGCCGTCGTTTTACAACACAGAAAGAGTTTG
TAGAAACGCAAAAAGGCCATCCGTCAGGGGCCTTCTGCTTAGTTTGATGCCTGGCAGTTCCCTACTCTCG
CCTTCCGCTTCCTCGCTCACTGACTCGCTGCGCTCGGTCGTTCGGCTGCGGCGAGCGGTATCAGCTCACT
CAAAGGCGGTAATACGGTTATCCACAGAATCAGGGGATAACGCAGGAAAGAACATGTGAGCAAAAGGCCA
GCAAAAGGCCAGGAACCGTAAAAAGGCCGCGTTGCTGGCGTTTTTCCATAGGCTCCGCCCCCCTGACGAG
CATCACAAAAATCGACGCTCAAGTCAGAGGTGGCGAAACCCGACAGGACTATAAAGATACCAGGCGTTTC
CCCCTGGAAGCTCCCTCGTGCGCTCTCCTGTTCCGACCCTGCCGCTTACCGGATACCTGTCCGCCTTTCT
CCCTTCGGGAAGCGTGGCGCTTTCTCATAGCTCACGCTGTAGGTATCTCAGTTCGGTGTAGGTCGTTCGC
TCCAAGCTGGGCTGTGTGCACGAACCCCCCGTTCAGCCCGACCGCTGCGCCTTATCCGGTAACTATCGTC
TTGAGTCCAACCCGGTAAGACACGACTTATCGCCACTGGCAGCAGCCACTGGTAACAGGATTAGCAGAGC
GAGGTATGTAGGCGGTGCTACAGAGTTCTTGAAGTGGTGGGCTAACTACGGCTACACTAGAAGAACAGTA
TTTGGTATCTGCGCTCTGCTGAAGCCAGTTACCTTCGGAAAAAGAGTTGGTAGCTCTTGATCCGGCAAAC
AAACCACCGCTGGTAGCGGTGGTTTTTTTGTTTGCAAGCAGCAGATTACGCGCAGAAAAAAAGGATCTCA
AGAAGATCCTTTGATCTTTTCTACGGGGTCTGACGCTCAGTGGAACGACGCGCGCGTAACTCACGTTAAG
GGATTTTGGTCATGAGCTTGCGCCGTCCCGTCAAGTCAGCGTAATGCTCTGCTTTTACCAATGCTTAATC
AGTGAGGCACCTATCTCAGCGATCTGTCTATTTCGTTCATCCATAGTTGCCTGACTCCCCGTCGTGTAGA
TAACTACGATACGGGAGGGCTTACCATCTGGCCCCAGCGCTGCGATGATACCGCGAGAACCACGCTCACC
GGCTCCGGATTTATCAGCAATAAACCAGCCAGCCGGAAGGGCCGAGCGCAGAAGTGGTCCTGCAACTTTA
TCCGCCTCCATCCAGTCTATTAATTGTTGCCGGGAAGCTAGAGTAAGTAGTTCGCCAGTTAATAGTTTGC
GCAACGTTGTTGCCATCGCTACAGGCATCGTGGTGTCACGCTCGTCGTTTGGTATGGCTTCATTCAGCTC
CGGTTCCCAACGATCAAGGCGAGTTACATGATCCCCCATGTTGTGCAAAAAAGCGGTTAGCTCCTTCGGT
CCTCCGATCGTTGTCAGAAGTAAGTTGGCCGCAGTGTTATCACTCATGGTTATGGCAGCACTGCATAATT
CTCTTACTGTCATGCCATCCGTAAGATGCTTTTCTGTGACTGGTGAGTACTCAACCAAGTCATTCTGAGA
ATAGTGTATGCGGCGACCGAGTTGCTCTTGCCCGGCGTCAATACGGGATAATACCGCGCCACATAGCAGA
ACTTTAAAAGTGCTCATCATTGGAAAACGTTCTTCGGGGCGAAAACTCTCAAGGATCTTACCGCTGTTGA
GATCCAGTTCGATGTAACCCACTCGTGCACCCAACTGATCTTCAGCATCTTTTACTTTCACCAGCGTTTC
TGGGTGAGCAAAAACAGGAAGGCAAAATGCCGCAAAAAAGGGAATAAGGGCGACACGGAAATGTTGAATA
CTCATATTCTTCCTTTTTCAATATTATTGAAGCATTTATCAGGGTTATTGTCTCATGAGCGGATACATAT
TTGAATGTATTTAGAAAAATAAACAAATAGGGGTCAGTGTTACAACCAATTAACCAATTCTGAACATTAT
CGCGAGCCCATTTATACCTGAATATGGCTCATAACACCCCTTGTTTGCCTGGCGGCAGTAGCGCGGTGGT
CCCACCTGACCCCATGCCGAACTCAGAAGTGAAACGCCGTAGCGCCGATGGTAGTGTGGGGACTCCCCAT
GCGAGAGTAGGGAACTGCCAGGCATCAAATAAAACGAAAGGCTCAGTCGAAAGACTGGGCCTTTCGCCCG
GGCTAATTATGGGGTGTCGCCCTTATTCGACTCTATAGTGAAGTTCCTATTCTCTAGAAAGTATAGGAAC
TTCTGAAGTGGGGATTTAAATGCGGCCGCGCTGAGGGTTTAATGTTGAGCTCTGTCCTTCATGGACTTTT
TGGACCACTTCTTCTTGGACTTCTTACCACCAGCAAGAGCGGCAGCGGCTTTGGCAGCTTTAGACAATTG
TTGCTTTGGAGGCATGTTATATTATGTTCTGAGACGTAAGAAAGGGTGAAAATTGATGTTAGTGTCAAAA
ATTATATTACAAAATACGCAGAGATATTCTAGTTCCTTTGATGAATGAATCTTTCAGAAAAAAAAGTCAA
AGCAAAAGCAAAATGGCCTGCAGACTAAACTGTATGGTGGTCTTGGAATGATAAAGATCTGTTTAATAGA
TTTAGTAGATACAATAGCACATCTCATTACCCAGTTATGATTGACGTCATTCTGAGTTACAATGATCTTA
GCGACCTGTGCTCATTATTTGCTCCACTAATTCTAATTTTCCTCGCCTTTCATATTTCGTATCTTTATTC
TATATCCTAAAATTTTTTTGGCAAATCCCAGATTTGGCTTTGATTTTGGCATCGGTTCGGTTCTTTCATT
AAGTCCTCAGCGAGCTCGCATGGAATGCGTGCGATGAGCGACCTCATGCTATACCTGAGAAAGCAACCTG
ACCTACAGGAAAGAGTTACTCAAGAATAAGAATTTTCGTTTTAAAACCTAAGAGTCACTTTAAAATTTGT
ATACACTTATTTTTTTTATAACTTATTTAATAATAAAAATCATAAATCATAAGAAATTCGCTTATTTAGA
AGTGTCAACAACGTATCTAC
