>Addgene plasmid #67552 | pCfB2400 | addgene partial sequence | sequence record 127953 | pHybLex_rev 5'-GAGTCACTTTAAAATTTGTATACAC-3'
TCATAAGAAATTCGCTTATTTAGAAGTGTCAACAACGTATCTACCAACGGAATGCGTGCGATCGCGTGCA
TTCATCCGCTCTAACCGAAAAGGAAGGAGTTAGACAACCTGAAGTCTAGGTCCCTATTTATTTTTTTATA
GTTATGTTAGTATTAAGAACGTTATTTATATTTCAAATTTTTCTTTTTTTTCTGTACAGACGCGTGTACG
CATGTAACATTATACTGAAAACCTTGCTTGAGAAGGTTTTGGGACGCTCGAAGATCGCGTCAGCTGAAGC
TTCGTACGCTGCAGGTCGACAACCCTTAATATAACTTCGTATAATGTATGCTATACGAAGTTATTAGGTC
TAGAGATCTGTTTAGCTTGCCTTGTCCCCGCCGGGTCACCCGGCCAGCGACATGGAGGCCCAGAATACCC
TCCTTGACAGTCTTGACGTGCGCAGCTCAGGGGCATGATGTGACTGTCGCCCGTACATTTAGCCCATACA
TCCCCATGTATAATCATTTGCATCCATACATTTTGATGGCCGCACGGCGCGAAGCAAAAATTACGGCTCC
TCGCTGCAGACCTGCGAGCAGGGAAACGCTCCCCTCACAGACGCGTTGAATTGTCCCCACGCCGCGCCCC
TGTAGAGAAATATAAAAGGTTAGGATTTGCCACTGAGGTTCTTCTTTCATATACTTCCTTTTAAAATCTT
GCTAGGATACAGTTCTCACATCACATCCGAACATAAACAACCATGGAAAACGCTAAAATGAACTCGCTCA
TCGCCCAGTATCCGTTGGTAAAGGATCTGGTTGCTCTTAAAGAAACCACCTGGTTTAATCCTGGCACGAC
CTCATTGGCTGAAGGTTTACCTTATGTTGGCCTGACCGAACAGGATGTTCAGGACGCCCATGCGCGCTTA
TCCCGTTTTGCACCCTATCTGGCAAAAGCATTTCCTGAAACTGCTGCCACTGGGGGGATTATTGAATCA
