>Addgene plasmid #67552 | pCfB2400 | addgene partial sequence | sequence record 127955 | L4440 5'-AGCGAGTCAGTGAGCGAG-3'
GGCATCAAACTAAGCAGAAGGCCCCTGACGGATGGCCTTTTTGCGTTTCTACAAACTCTTTCTGTGTTGT
AAAACGACGGCCAGTCTTAAGCTCGGGCCCCCTGGGCGGTTCTGATAACGAGTAATCGTTAATCCGCAAA
TAACGTAAAAACCCGCTTCGGCGGGTTTTTTTATGGGGGGAGTTTAGGGAAAGAGCATTTGTCAGAATAT
TTAAGGGCGCCTGTCACTTTGCTTGATATATGAGAATTATTTAACCTTATAAATGAGAAAAAAGCAACGC
ACTTTAAATAAGATACGTTGCTTTTTCGATTGATGAACACCTATAATTAAACTATTCATCTATTATTTAT
GATTTTTTGTATATACAATATTTCTAGTTTGTTAAAGAGAATTAAGAAAATAAATCTCGAAAATAATAAA
GGGAAAATCAGTTTTTGATATCAAAATTATACATGTCAACGATAATACAAAATATAATACAAACTATAAG
ATGTTATCAGTATTTATTATGCATTTAGAATAAATTTTGTGTCGCCCTTATTCGACTCACTATAGAAGTT
CCTATTCTCTAGAAAGTATAGGAACTTCACTTCATTTTATTTAAATTTGCGGCCGCGCTGAGGTCTTAAT
CAATCCTCGCATTTCAGCTTCCATTATATTTGATGACTGTTTCTCAATCTTTATGTTATCTTCTTACACC
GTATGTGATGATATACTAATAACACGGATACTTAATAAACAGATGATGTTACAGTTTCATCCAATACGAA
CGATTATCAAATTATTGCAACATTTCCCAGTGAAATCTTCACCAAATGCTCATACAGCGTGACAATAATG
AGCATTTTGAATTTTAAGGAAATTAATTTGTCCTCTATCTTTTGCATCCGTGCCTCCTGGATAATAACTT
CAATCCTT
