>Addgene plasmid #67552 | pCfB2400 | addgene partial sequence | sequence record 127957 | pENTR-R 5'-ATGGCTCATAACACCCCTTG-3'
GTGAAACGCCGTAGCGCCGATGGTAGTGTGGGGACTCCCCATGCGAGAGTAGGGAACTGCCAGGCATCAA
ATAAAACGAAAGGCTCAGTCGAAAGACTGGGCCTTTCGCCCGGGCTAATTATGGGGTGTCGCCCTTATTC
GACTCTATAGTGAAGTTCCTATTCTCTAGAAAGTATAGGAACTTCTGAAGTGGGGATTTAAATGCGGCCG
CGCTGAGGGTTTAATGTTGAGCTCTGTCCTTCATGGACTTTTTGGACCACTTCTTCTTGGACTTCTTACC
ACCAGCAAGAGCGGCAGCGGCTTTGGCAGCTTTAGACAATTGTTGCTTTGGAGGCATGTTATATTATGTT
CTGAGACGTAAGAAAGGGTGAAAATTGATGTTAGTGTCAAAAATTATATTACAAAATACGCAGAGATATT
CTAGTTCCTTTGATGAATGAATCTTTCAGAAAAAAAAGTCAAAGCAAAAGCAAAATGGCCTGCAGACTAA
ACTGTATGGTGGTCTTGGAATGATAAAGATCTGTTTAATAGATTTAGTAGATACAATAGCACATCTCATT
ACCCAGTTATGATTGACGTCATTCTGAGTTACAATGATCTTAGCGACCTGTGCTCATTATTTGCTCCACT
AATTCTAATTTTCCTCGCCTTTCATATTTCGTATCTTTATTCTATATCCTAAAATTTTTTTGGCAAATCC
CAGATTTGGCTTTGATTTTGGCATCGGTTCGGTTCTTTCATTAAGTCCTCAGCGAGCTCGCATGGAATGC
GTGCGATGAGCGACCTCATGCTATACCTGAGAAAGCAACCTGACCTACAGGAAAGAGTTACTCAAGAATA
AGAATTTTCGTTTTAAAACCTAAGAGTCACTTTAAAATTTG
